Addgene plasmid #149481: pFLlR5
Purpose: Broad-Host range expression vector, RSF1010 origin, LacI repressor, PLlacO-1 promoter, mRFP, Gentamicin Resistance Marker.
Depositing lab: Christopher Reisch. Depositing organization: University of Florida. Publication: A plasmid toolbox for controlled gene expression across the Proteobacteria. Schuster LA, Reisch CR. Nucleic Acids Res. 2021 Jun 14. pii: 6298615. doi: 10.1093/nar/gkab496. PubMed 34125913.
Backbone
  Vector backbone: Unspecified
  Vector type: Bacterial Expression, Synthetic Biology
Growth in bacteria
  Bacterial resistance: Gentamicin, 10 μg/mL
  Growth temperature: 37°C
  Growth strain: DH5alpha
  Copy number: Low Copy
Gene/Insert
  Gene/Insert name: LacI-mRFP
  Species: Synthetic
  Promoter: PLlacO-1
  Cloning method: Ligation Independent Cloning
Terms and licenses: Academic/Nonprofit Terms; Industry Terms: Not Available to Industry
How to cite: pFLlR5 was a gift from Christopher Reisch (Addgene plasmid # 149481 ; http://n2t.net/addgene:149481 ; RRID:Addgene_149481)
