[The description below was written by a language model from this plasmid's Addgene catalogue record and pLannotate feature annotations shown in this document.]
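Description:
pFLlR5 is a low-copy, broad-host-range bacterial expression vector from a plasmid toolbox built for controlled gene expression across the Proteobacteria. The catalogue does not name a backbone, but the 9.2 kb annotated sequence shows an RSF1010-type replicon: the RSF1010 oriV together with the RepB, RepA and RepC replication proteins that this origin requires (RepC is annotated as a fragment), plus the R1162-like antisense RNA associated with this plasmid family. Because the plasmid supplies its own replication proteins, it can be maintained in many Gram-negative hosts rather than only in E. coli. The RSF1010 oriT and mobC are also present, which suggests the plasmid could be mobilised by conjugation when a helper conjugative system is available. Selection is by gentamicin, conferred by the aacC1 gentamicin acetyltransferase gene, which lies downstream of a class 1 integron Pc promoter.

The payload is a synthetic LacI-mRFP regulator/reporter module. The lacI repressor gene is expressed from its own promoter on the reverse strand. Beyond a putative terminator, the divergently oriented PLlacO-1 promoter, seen in the annotation as two lac operator sites following a BioBrick prefix, drives the monomeric red fluorescent protein mRFP1. LacI binding to the operators keeps the reporter off, and IPTG or lactose relieves repression, so red fluorescence reports promoter activity and inducibility. Short annotated fragments of CmR, TcR, lacZα, lacI and an M13 origin appear to be non-functional remnants of assembly. The construct is suited to characterising this inducible system in different Proteobacteria; the record does not say so, but mRFP could presumably be replaced with a gene of interest.
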