Features (pLannotate 1.2.2; 24 found; start..end, strand, type, name):
    330..724     -  rep_origin     RSF1010 oriV: replication origin of the broad-host-range plasmid RSF1010; requires the RSF1010 RepA/B/C proteins for replication (Scholz et al., 1989)
    754..1035    -  CDS            mobC: MOBC_ECOLX - Protein predicted: Swiss-Prot protein existence level 4. This protein is essential to promote the specific transfer of the plasmid in the presence of conjugative plasmids. From Escherichia coli.
   1066..1153    +  oriT           RSF1010 oriT: origin of transfer of the broad-host-range plasmid RSF1010 (Scholz et al., 1989)
   1957..2292    -  CDS            YPMC_ECOLX: Protein predicted: Swiss-Prot protein existence level 4. From Escherichia coli.
   2392..3363    +  CDS            RSF1010 RepB: replication protein B of the broad-host-range plasmid RSF1010 (Scholz et al., 1989); repB
   3806..3880    +  ncRNA          Plasmid R1162: Accession: RF00043 - R1162-like plasmid antisense RNA
   3874..4713    +  CDS            RSF1010 RepA: replication protein A of the broad-host-range plasmid RSF1010 (Scholz et al., 1989); repA
   4700..5551    +  CDS            RSF1010 RepC (fragment): replication protein C of the broad-host-range plasmid RSF1010 (Scholz et al., 1989); repC
   5741..5772    -  CDS            CmR (fragment): chloramphenicol acetyltransferase confers resistance to chloramphenicol
   5772..5849    +  rep_origin     M13 ori (fragment): M13 bacteriophage origin of replication; arrow indicates direction of (+) strand synthesis
   5853..6008    -  CDS            lacZα (fragment): LacZα fragment of β-galactosidase; lacZ fragment
   6023..6044    -  protein_bind   CAP binding site: CAP binding activates transcription in the presence of cAMP. E. coli catabolite activator protein
   6057..7139    -  CDS            lacI: lac repressor; lacI; The lac repressor binds to the lac operator to inhibit transcription in E. coli. This inhibition can be relieved by adding lactose or isopropyl-β-D-thiogalactopyranoside (IPTG).
   7140..7217    -  promoter       lacI promoter: lacI
   7225..7260    -  CDS            TcR (fragment): tetracycline efflux protein; tet; confers resistance to tetracycline
   7281..7324    -  terminator     bacterial terminator: putative bacterial transcription terminator
   7327..7348    +  misc_feature   BioBrick prefix: BioBrick prefix for parts that do not start with "ATG"
   7351..7367    +  protein_bind   lac operator: The lac repressor binds to the lac operator to inhibit transcription in E. coli. This inhibition can be relieved by adding lactose or isopropyl-β-D-thiogalactopyranoside (IPTG). lac repressor encoded by lacI
   7374..7390    +  protein_bind   lac operator: The lac repressor binds to the lac operator to inhibit transcription in E. coli. This inhibition can be relieved by adding lactose or isopropyl-β-D-thiogalactopyranoside (IPTG). lac repressor encoded by lacI
   7451..8125    +  CDS            mRFP1: mRFP1 is a basic (constitutively fluorescent) red fluorescent protein published in 2002, derived from Discosoma sp.. It is reported to be a somewhat slowly-maturing monomer with low acid sensitivity.
   8156..8240    -  CDS            lacI (fragment): lac repressor; lacI; The lac repressor binds to the lac operator to inhibit transcription in E. coli. This inhibition can be relieved by adding lactose or isopropyl-β-D-thiogalactopyranoside (IPTG).
   8251..8367    -  CDS            CmR (fragment): chloramphenicol acetyltransferase; cat; confers resistance to chloramphenicol
   8405..8433    +  promoter       Pc promoter: intI1 (promoter lies within the coding sequence); class 1 integron promoter
   8622..9155    +  CDS            GmR: gentamycin acetyltransferase; aacC1; confers resistance to gentamycin
>Addgene plasmid #149481 | pFLlR5 | addgene full sequence | sequence record 314609 | Addgene NGS Result
GGTGGCACTTTTCGGGGATCTTCAAATTCCCGTTGCACATAGCCCGGCAATTCCTTTCCCTGCTCTGCCA
TAAGCGCAGCGAATGCCGGGTAATACTCGTCAACGATCTGATAGAGAAGGGTTTGCTCGGGTCGGTGGCT
CTGGTAACGACCAGTATCCCGATCCCGGCTGGCCGTCCTGGCCGCCACATGAGGCATGTTCCGCGTCCTT
GCAATACTGTGTTTACATACAGTCTATCGCTTAGCGGAAAGTTCTTTTACCCTCAGCCGAAATGCCTGCC
GTTGCTAGACATTGCCAGCCAGTGCCCGTCACTCCCGTACTAACTGTCACGAACCCCTGCAATAACTGTC
ACGCCCCCCTGCAATAACTGTCACGAACCCCTGCAATAACTGTCACGCCCCCAAACCTGCAAACCCAGCA
GGGGCGGGGGCTGGCGGGGTGTTGGAAAAATCCATCCATGATTATCTAAGAATAATCCACTAGGCGCGGT
TATCAGCGCCCTTGTGGTGCGCTGCTGCCCTTGCCCAATATGCCCGGCCAGAGGCCGGATAGCTGGTCTA
TTCGCTGCGCTAGGCTACACACCGCCCCACCGCTGCGCGGCAGGGGGAAAGGCGGGCAAAGCCCGCTAAA
CCCCACACCAAACCCCGCAGAAATACGCTGGAGCGCTTTTAGCCGCTTTAGCGGCCTTTCCCCCTACCCG
AAGGGTGGGGGCGCGTGTGCAGCCCCGCAGGGCCTGTCTCGGTCGATCATTCAGCCCGGCTCATCCTTCT
GGCGTGGCGGCAGACCGAACAAGGCGCGGTCGTGGTCGCGTTCAAGGTACGCATCCATTGCCGCCATGAG
CCGATCCTCCGGCCACTCGCTGCTGTTCACCTTGGCCAAAATCATGGCCCCCACCAGCACCTTGCGCCTT
GTTTCGTTCTTGCGCTCTTGCTGCTGTTCCCTTGCCCGCACCCGCTGAATTTCGGCATTGATTCGCGCTC
GTTGTTCTTCGAGCTTGGCCAGCCGATCCGCCGCCTTGTTGCTCCCCTTAACCATCTTGACACCCCATTG
TTAATGTGCTGTCTCGTAGGCTATCATGGAGGCACAGCGGCGGCAATCCCGACCCTACTTTGTAGGGGAG
GGCGCACTTACCGGTTTCTCTTCGAGAAACTGGCCTAACGGCCACCCTTCGGGCGGTGCGCTCTCCGAGG
GCCATTGCATGGAGCCGAAAAGCAAAAGCAACAGCGAGGCAGCATGGCGATTTATCACCTTACGGCGAAA
ACCGGCAGCAGGTCGGGCGGCCAATCGGCCAGGGCCAAGGCCGACTACATCCAGCGCGAAGGCAAGTATG
CCCGCGACATGGATGAAGTCTTGCACGCCGAATCCGGGCACATGCCGGAGTTCGTCGAGCGGCCCGCCGA
CTACTGGGATGCTGCCGACCTGTATGAACGCGCCAATGGGCGGCTGTTCAAGGAGGTCGAATTTGCCCTG
CCGGTCGAGCTGACCCTCGACCAGCAGAAGGCGCTGGCGTCCGAGTTCGCCCAGCACCTGACCGGTGCCG
AGCGCCTGCCGTATACGCTGGCCATCCATGCCGGTGGCGGCGAGAACCCGCACTGCCACCTGATGATCTC
CGAGCGGATCAATGACGGCATCGAGCGGCCCGCCGCTCAGTGGTTCAAGCGGTACAACGGCAAGACCCCG
GAGAAGGGCGGGGCACAGAAGACCGAAGCGCTCAAGCCCAAGGCATGGCTTGAGCAGACCCGCGAGGCAT
GGGCCGACCATGCCAACCGGGCATTAGAGCGGGCTGGCCACGACGCCCGCATTGACCACAGAACACTTGA
GGCGCAGGGCATCGAGCGCCTGCCCGGTGTTCACCTGGGGCCGAACGTGGTGGAGATGGAAGGCCGGGGC
ATCCGCACCGACCGGGCAGACGTGGCCCTGAACATCGACACCGCCAACGCCCAGATCATCGACTTACAGG
AATACCGGGAGGCAATAGACCATGAACGCAATCGACAGAGTGAAGAAATCCAGAGGCATCAACGAGTTAG
CGGAGCAGATCGAACCGCTGGCCCAGAGCATGGCGACACTGGCCGACGAAGCCCGGCAGGTCATGAGCCA
GACCCAGCAGGCCAGCGAGGCGCAGGCGGCGGAGTGGCTGAAAGCCCAGCGCCAGACAGGGGCGGCATGG
GTGGAGCTGGCCAAAGAGTTGCGGGAGGTAGCCGCCGAGGTGAGCAGCGCCGCGCATAGCGCCCGGAGCG
CGTCGCGGGGGTGGCACTGGAAGCTATGGCTAACCGTGATGCTGGCTTCCATGATGCCTACGGTGGTGCT
GCTGATCGCATCGTTGCTCTTGCTCGACCTGACGCCACTGACAACCGAGGACGGCTCGATCTGGCTGCGC
TTGGTGGCCCGATGAAGAACGACAGGACTTTGCAGGCCATAGGCCGACAGCTCAAGGCCATGGGCTGTGA
GCGCTTCGATATCGGCGTCAGGGACGCCACCACCGGCCAGATGATGAACCGGGAATGGTCAGCCGCCGAA
GTGCTCCAGAACACGCCATGGCTCAAGCGGATGAATGCCCAGGGCAATGACGTGTATATCAGGCCCGCCG
AGCAGGAGCGGCATGGTCTGGTGCTGGTGGACGACCTCAGCGAGTTTGACCTGGATGACATGAAAGCCGA
GGGCCGGGAGCCTGCCCTGGTAGTGGAAACCAGCCCGAAGAACTATCAGGCATGGGTCAAGGTGGCCGAC
GCCGCAGGCGGTGAACTTCGGGGGCAGATTGCCCGGACGCTGGCCAGCGAGTACGACGCCGACCCGGCCA
GCGCCGACAGCCGCCACTATGGCCGCTTGGCGGGCTTCACCAACCGCAAGGACAAGCACACCACCCGCGC
CGGTTATCAGCCGTGGGTGCTGCTGCGTGAATCCAAGGGCAAGACCGCCACCGCTGGCCCGGCGCTGGTG
CAGCAGGCTGGCCAGCAGATCGAGCAGGCCCAGCGGCAGCAGGAGAAGGCCCGCAGGCTGGCCAGCCTCG
AACTGCCCGAGCGGCAGCTTAGCCGCCACCGGCGCACGGCGCTGGACGAGTACCGCAGCGAGATGGCCGG
GCTGGTCAAGCGCTTCGGTGATGACCTCAGCAAGTGCGACTTTATCGCCGCGCAGAAGCTGGCCAGCCGG
GGCCGCAGTGCCGAGGAAATCGGCAAGGCCATGGCCGAGGCCAGCCCAGCGCTGGCAGAGCGCAAGCCCG
GCCACGAAGCGGATTACATCGAGCGCACCGTCAGCAAGGTCATGGGTCTGCCCAGCGTCCAGCTTGCGCG
GGCCGAGCTGGCACGGGCACCGGCACCCCGCCAGCGAGGCATGGACAGGGGCGGGCCAGATTTCAGCATG
TAGTGCTTGCGTTGGTACTCACGCCTGTTATACTATGAGTACTCACGCACAGAAGGGGGTTTTATGGAAT
ACGAAAAAAGCGCTTCAGGGTCGGTCTACCTGATCAAAAGTGACAAGGGCTATTGGTTGCCCGGTGGCTT
TGGTTATACGTCAAACAAGGCCGAGGCTGGCCGCTTTTCAGTCGCTGATATGGCCAGCCTTAACCTTGAC
GGCTGCACCTTGTCCTTGTTCCGCGAAGACAAGCCTTTCGGCCCCGGCAAGTTTCTCGGTGACTGATATG
AAAGACCAAAAGGACAAGCAGACCGGCGACCTGCTGGCCAGCCCTGACGCTGTACGCCAAGCGCGATATG
CCGAGCGCATGAAGGCCAAAGGGATGCGTCAGCGCAAGTTCTGGCTGACCGACGACGAATACGAGGCGCT
GCGCGAGTGCCTGGAAGAACTCAGAGCGGCGCAGGGCGGGGGTAGTGACCCCGCCAGCGCCTAACCACCA
ACTGCCTGCAAAGGAGGCAATCAATGGCTACCCATAAGCCTATCAATATTCTGGAGGCGTTCGCAGCAGC
GCCGCCACCGCTGGACTACGTTTTGCCCAACATGGTGGCCGGTACGGTCGGGGCGCTGGTGTCGCCCGGT
GGTGCCGGTAAATCCATGCTGGCCCTGCAACTGGCCGCACAGATTGCAGGCGGGCCGGATCTGCTGGAGG
TGGGCGAACTGCCCACCGGCCCGGTGATCTACCTGCCCGCCGAAGACCCGCCCACCGCCATTCATCACCG
CCTGCACGCCCTTGGGGCGCACCTCAGCGCCGAGGAACGGCAAGCCGTGGCTGACGGCCTGCTGATCCAG
CCGCTGATCGGCAGCCTGCCCAACATCATGGCCCCGGAGTGGTTCGACGGCCTCAAGCGCGCCGCCGAGG
GCCGCCGCCTGATGGTGCTGGACACGCTGCGCCGGTTCCACATCGAGGAAGAAAACGCCAGCGGCCCCAT
GGCCCAGGTCATCGGTCGCATGGAGGCCATCGCCGCCGATACCGGGTGCTCTATCGTGTTCCTGCACCAT
GCCAGCAAGGGCGCGGCCATGATGGGCGCAGGCGACCAGCAGCAGGCCAGCCGGGGCAGCTCGGTACTGG
TCGATAACATCCGCTGGCAGTCCTACCTGTCGAGCATGACCAGCGCCGAGGCCGAGGAATGGGGTGTGGA
CGACGACCAGCGCCGGTTCTTCGTCCGCTTCGGTGTGAGCAAGGCCAACTATGGCGCACCGTTCGCTGAT
CGGTGGTTCAGGCGGCATGACGGCGGGGTGCTCAAGCCCGCCGTGCTGGAGAGGCAGCGCAAGAGCAAGG
GGGTGCCCCGTGGTGAAGCCTAAGAACAAGCACAGCCTCAGCCACGTCCGGCACGACCCGGCGCACTGTC
TGGCCCCCGGCCTGTTCCGTGCCCTCAAGCGGGGCGAGCGCAAGCGCAGCAAGCTGGACGTGACGTATGA
CTACGGCGACGGCAAGCGGATCGAGTTCAGCGGCCCGGAGCCGCTGGGCGCTGATGATCTGCGCATCCTG
CAAGGGCTGGTGGCCATGGCTGGGCCTAATGGCCTAGTGCTTGGCCCGGAACCCAAGACCGAAGGCGGAC
GGCAGCTCCGGCTGTTCCTGGAACCCAAGTGGGAGGCCGTCACCGCTGATGCCATGGTGGTCAAAGGTAG
CTATCGGGCGCTGGCAAAGGAAATCGGGGCAGAGGTCGATAGTGGTGGGGCGCTCAAGCACATACAGGAC
TGCATCGAGCGCCTTTGGAAGGTATCCATCATCGCCCAGAATGGCCGCAAGCGGCAGGGGTTTCGGCTGC
TGTCGGAGTACGCCAGCGACGAGGCGGACGGGCGCCTGTACGTGGCCCTGAACCCCTTGATCGCGCAGGC
CGTCATGGGTGGCGGCCAGCATGTGCGCATCAGCATGGACGAGGTGCGGGCGCTGGACAGCGAAACCGCC
CGCCTGCTGCACCAGCGGCTGTGTGGCTGGATCGACCCCGGCAAAACCGGCAAGGCTTCCATAGATACCT
TGTGCGGCTATGTCTGGCCGTCAGAGGCCAGTGGTTCGACCATGCGCAAGCGCCGCCAGCGGGTGCGCGA
GGCGTTGCCGGAGCTGGTCGCGCTGGGCTGGACGGTAACCGAGTTCGCGGCGGGCAAGTACGACATCACC
CGGCCCAAGGCGGCAGGCTGACCCCCCCCACTCTATTGTAAACAAGACATTTTTATCTTTTATATTCAAT
GGCTTATTTTCCTGCTAATTGGTAATACCATGAAAAATACCATGCTCAGAAAAGGCTTAACAATATTTTG
AAAAATTGCCTACTGAGCGCTGCCGCACAGCTCCATAGCGTTTAAGGGCACCAATAACTGCCTTAAAAAA
ATTACGCCCCGCCCTGCCACTCATCGCAGTACGGCCTATTGGTTAAAAAATGAGCTGATTTAACAAAAAT
TTAACGCGAATTTTAACAAAATATTAACGCTTACAATTTCCATTCGCCATTCAGGCTGCGCAACTGTTGG
GAAGGGCGATCGGTGCGGGCCTCTTCGCTATTACGCCAGCTGGCGAAAGGGGGATGTGCTGCAAGGCGAT
TAAGTTGGGTAACGCCAGGGTTTTCCCAGTCACGACGTTGTAAAACGACGGCCAGTGAGATCCCGGTGCC
TAATGAGTGAGCTAACTTACATTAATTGCGTTGCGCTCACTGCCCGCTTTCCAGTCGGGAAACCTGTCGT
GCCAGCTGCATTAATGAATCGGCCAACGCGCGGGGAGAGGCGGTTTGCGTATTGGGCGCCAGGGTGGTTT
TTCTTTTCACCAGTGAGACGGGCAACAGCTGATTGCCCTTCACCGCCTGGCCCTGAGAGAGTTGCAGCAA
GCGGTCCACGCTGGTTTGCCCCAGCAGGCGAAAATCCTGTTTGATGGTGGTTAACGGCGGGATATAACAT
GAGCTGTCTTCGGTATCGTCGTATCCCACTACCGAGATGTCCGCACCAACGCGCAGCCCGGACTCGGTAA
TGGCGCGCATTGCGCCCAGCGCCATCTGATCGTTGGCAACCAGCATCGCAGTGGGAACGATGCCCTCATT
CAGCATTTGCATGGTTTGTTGAAAACCGGACATGGCACTCCAGTCGCCTTCCCGTTCCGCTATCGGCTGA
ATTTGATTGCGAGTGAGATATTTATGCCAGCCAGCCAGACGCAGACGCGCCGAGACAGAACTTAATGGGC
CCGCTAACAGCGCGATTTGCTGGTGACCCAATGCGACCAGATGCTCCACGCCCAGTCGCGTACCGTCTTC
ATGGGAGAAAATAATACTGTTGATGGGTGTCTGGTCAGAGACATCAAGAAATAACGCCGGAACATTAGTG
CAGGCAGCTTCCACAGCAATGGCATCCTGGTCATCCAGCGGATAGTTAATGATCAGCCCACTGACGCGTT
GCGCGAGAAGATTGTGCACCGCCGCTTTACAGGCTTCGACGCCGCTTCGTTCTACCATCGACACCACCAC
GCTGGCACCCAGTTGATCGGCGCGAGATTTAATCGCCGCGACAATTTGCGACGGCGCGTGCAGGGCCAGA
CTGGAGGTGGCAACGCCAATCAGCAACGACTGTTTGCCCGCCAGTTGTTGTGCCACGCGGTTGGGAATGT
AATTCAGCTCCGCCATCGCCGCTTCCACTTTTTCCCGCGTTTTCGCAGAAACGTGGCTGGCCTGGTTCAC
CACGCGGGAAACGGTCTGATAAGAGACACCGGCATACTCTGCGACATCGTATAACGTTACTGGTTTCACA
TTCACCACCCTGAATTGACTCTCTTCCGGGCGCTATCATGCCATACCGCGAAAGGTTTTGCGCCATTCGA
TGGTGTCCGGGATCTCGACGCTCTCCCTTATGCGACTCCTGCATTAGGAAATGGCGTATCACGAGGCAGA
ATTTCAGATAAAAAAAATCCTTAGCTTTCGCTAAGGATGATTTCTGGAATTCGCGGCCGCTTCTAGAGAA
TTGTGAGCGGATAACAATTGACATTGTGAGCGGATAACAAGATACTGAGCACACCCTGTAGGAACTGGGA
AGAGCGCAGATTAAAGAGGAGAAATACTAGATGGCTTCCTCCGAAGACGTTATCAAAGAGTTCATGCGTT
TCAAAGTTCGTATGGAAGGTTCCGTTAACGGTCACGAGTTCGAAATCGAAGGTGAAGGTGAAGGTCGTCC
GTACGAAGGTACCCAGACCGCTAAACTGAAAGTTACCAAAGGTGGTCCGCTGCCGTTCGCTTGGGACATC
CTGTCCCCGCAGTTCCAGTACGGTTCCAAAGCTTACGTTAAACACCCGGCTGACATCCCGGACTACCTGA
AACTGTCCTTCCCGGAAGGTTTCAAATGGGAACGTGTTATGAACTTCGAAGACGGTGGTGTTGTTACCGT
TACCCAGGACTCCTCCCTGCAAGACGGTGAGTTCATCTACAAAGTTAAACTGCGTGGTACCAACTTCCCG
TCCGACGGTCCGGTTATGCAGAAAAAAACCATGGGTTGGGAAGCTTCCACCGAACGTATGTACCCGGAAG
ACGGTGCTCTGAAAGGTGAAATCAAAATGCGTCTGAAACTGAAAGACGGTGGTCACTACGACGCTGAAGT
TAAAACCACCTACATGGCTAAAAAACCGGTTCAGCTGCCGGGTGCTTACAAAACCGACATCAAACTGGAC
ATCACCTCCCACAACGAAGACTACACCATCGTTGAACAGTACGAACGTGCTGAAGGTCGTCACTCCACCG
GTGCTTAATAACGCTGATAGTGCTAGTGTAGATCGCGCTTTCCAGTCGGGAAACCTGTCGTGCCAGCTGC
ATTAATGAATCGGCCAACGCGCGGGGAGAGGCGGTTTGCGTATTGGGCGCATGCATAAAAACTGTTGTAA
TTCATTAAGCATTCTGCCGACATGGAATCCATCACAAACGGCATGATGAACCTGAATCGCCAGCGGCATC
AGCACCTTGTCGCCTTGCGTATAATATTTGCCCATGGACGCACACCGTGGAAACGGATGAAGGCACGAAC
CCAGTTGACATAAGCCTGTTCGGTTCGTAAACTGTAATGCAAGTAGCGTATGCGCTCACGCAACTGGTCC
AGAACCTTGACCGAACGCAGCGGTGGTAACGGCGCAGTGGCGGTTTTCATGGCTTGTTATGACTGTTTTT
TTGTACAGTCTATGCCTCGGGCATCCAAGCAGCAAGCGCGTTACGCCGTGGGTCGATGTTTGATGTTATG
GAGCAGCAACGATGTTACGCAGCAGCAACGATGTTACGCAGCAGGGCAGTCGCCCTAAAACAAAGTTAGG
TGGCTCAAGTATGGGCATCATTCGCACATGTAGGCTCGGCCCTGACCAAGTCAAATCCATGCGGGCTGCT
CTTGATCTTTTCGGTCGTGAGTTCGGAGACGTAGCCACCTACTCCCAACATCAGCCGGACTCCGATTACC
TCGGGAACTTGCTCCGTAGTAAGACATTCATCGCGCTTGCTGCCTTCGACCAAGAAGCGGTTGTTGGCGC
TCTCGCGGCTTACGTTCTGCCCAAGTTTGAGCAGCCGCGTAGTGAGATCTATATCTATGATCTCGCAGTC
TCCGGAGAGCACCGGAGGCAGGGCATTGCCACCGCGCTCATCAATCTCCTCAAGCATGAGGCCAACGCGC
TTGGTGCTTATGTGATCTACGTGCAAGCAGATTACGGTGACGATCCCGCAGTGGCTCTCTATACAAAGTT
GGGCATACGGGAAGAAGTGATGCACTTTGATATCGACCCAAGTACCGCCACCTAACAATTCGTTCAAGCC
GAGATCGGCTTCCCGGCCGCGGAGTTGTTCGGTAAATTGTCACAACGCCGCA
